Addgene plasmid #158712: pAC-crRNA-Km
Purpose: Plasmids containing the medium-copy-number p15A origin of replication can be propagated in E. coli cells and a non-targeting crRNA
Depositing lab: Yi-Cheng Sun. Depositing organization: Peking Union Medical College, Chinese Academy of Medical Sciences. Publication: CRISPR-Cas12a-Assisted Recombineering in Bacteria. Yan MY, Yan HQ, Ren GX, Zhao JP, Guo XP, Sun YC. Appl Environ Microbiol. 2017 Aug 17;83(17). pii: AEM.00947-17. doi: 10.1128/AEM.00947-17. Print 2017 Sep 1. PubMed 28646112.
Backbone
  Vector backbone: Pacyc184
  Vector type: Bacterial Expression, CRISPR, Synthetic Biology
Growth in bacteria
  Bacterial resistance: Kanamycin, 50 μg/mL
  Growth temperature: 37°C
  Growth strain: DH5alpha
  Copy number: Low Copy
Gene/Insert
  Gene/Insert name: AcGFP (for crRNA cloning)
  gRNA/shRNA sequence: unknown
  Species: Francisella tularensis subsp. Novicida
  Promoter: TetO
  Cloning method: Restriction Enzyme; 5′ cloning site Unknown (unknown if destroyed)
Terms and licenses: Academic/Nonprofit Terms; Industry Terms: Not Available to Industry
How to cite: pAC-crRNA-Km was a gift from Yi-Cheng Sun (Addgene plasmid # 158712 ; http://n2t.net/addgene:158712 ; RRID:Addgene_158712)
