[The description below was written by a language model from this plasmid's Addgene catalogue record and pLannotate feature annotations shown in this document.]
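Description:
pAC-crRNA-Km is a 5,440-nt bacterial CRISPR plasmid built on the pACYC184 backbone and intended as the crRNA-delivery component of a Cas12a-assisted recombineering system in bacteria. It replicates from the p15A origin, which is compatible with ColE1-type plasmids and so allows it to coexist with a second plasmid in the same cell. The catalogue lists it as low copy, while the purpose field and the feature annotation call p15A medium copy. Selection is by kanamycin, conferred by an nptII (neo) gene that appears to be driven by the cat promoter left over from the pACYC184 chloramphenicol resistance locus. Short IS1 and RSF-origin fragments are also annotated and are probably backbone remnants or partial homology matches.

The payload region begins with the backbone tet promoter, followed by a fragment of the strong constitutive J23119 synthetic promoter and an AcGFP1 coding sequence. The record describes AcGFP as being present "for crRNA cloning", which suggests it serves as a placeholder to be replaced by a targeting spacer, although the cloning sites are not recorded. The catalogue gives the promoter as TetO, attributes the insert to Francisella tularensis subsp. novicida (the source of the commonly used Cas12a), and describes the plasmid as carrying a non-targeting crRNA. However, the crRNA sequence is listed as unknown and no repeat or spacer is annotated in the feature table. Downstream sits a sacB cassette with its native sacR promoter and control region. It encodes levansucrase, which makes cells sucrose-sensitive and provides counterselection, typically used to cure such a plasmid after editing. As supplied, the plasmid would serve as a non-targeting control and as the parent vector for building targeting crRNA plasmids.
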