Features (pLannotate 1.2.2; 11 found; start..end, strand, type, name):
      1..29      +  promoter       tet promoter: E. coli promoter for tetracycline efflux protein gene
    113..137     +  promoter       J23119(SpeI) promoter (fragment): bacterial promoter (Registry of Standard Biological Parts BBa J23119) modified to end with an SpeI site
    175..894     +  CDS            AcGFP1: Aequorea coerulescens GFP mammalian codon-optimized
   1011..1032    +  promoter       AmpR promoter (fragment): bla
   1054..1499    +  promoter       sacB promoter: sacR; sacB promoter and control region
   1500..2921    +  CDS            SacB: secreted levansucrase that renders bacterial growth sensitive to sucrose; Bacillus subtilis sacB; negative selection marker
   3364..4155    -  CDS            neo: KKA2_KLEPN - Also known as kan, nptII. Experimental evidence at protein level: Swiss-Prot protein existence level 1. Resistance to kanamycin, neomycin, paromomycin, ribostamycin, butirosin and gentamicin B. From Klebsiella pneumoniae.
   4156..4258    -  promoter       cat promoter: promoter of the E. coli cat gene encoding chloramphenicol acetyltransferase
   4379..4522    +  mobile_element IS1 (fragment): prokaryotic transposable element IS1
   4641..4696    -  rep_origin     RSF ori (fragment): Plasmids containing the RSF 1030 origin of replication can be propagated in E. coli cells that contain additional plasmids with compatible origins.
   4784..5329    -  rep_origin     p15A ori: Plasmids containing the medium-copy-number p15A origin of replication can be propagated in E. coli cells that contain a second plasmid with the ColE1 origin.
>Addgene plasmid #158712 | pAC-crRNA-Km | addgene full sequence | sequence record 321925 | Addgene NGS Result
TTGACAGCTTATCATCGATAAGCTTTAATGCGGTAGTTTATCACAGTTAAATTGCTAGTCTAAGAACTTT
AAATAATTTCTACTGTTGTAGATGAGACCTTTCCTGCTCCAGTTGACGGCTAGCTCAGTCCTAGGTACAG
TGCTAGCTACTAGAGTCACACAGGAAAGTACTAGATGGTGAGCAAGGGCGCCGAGCTGTTCACCGGCATC
GTGCCCATCCTGATCGAGCTGAATGGCGATGTGAATGGCCACAAGTTCAGCGTGAGCGGCGAGGGCGAGG
GCGATGCCACCTACGGCAAGCTGACCCTGAAGTTCATCTGCACCACCGGCAAGCTGCCTGTGCCCTGGCC
CACCCTGGTGACCACCCTGAGCTACGGCGTGCAGTGCTTCTCACGCTACCCCGATCACATGAAGCAGCAC
GACTTCTTCAAGAGCGCCATGCCTGAGGGCTACATCCAGGAGCGCACCATCTTCTTCGAGGATGACGGCA
ACTACAAGTCGCGCGCCGAGGTGAAGTTCGAGGGCGATACCCTGGTGAATCGCATCGAGCTGACCGGCAC
CGATTTCAAGGAGGATGGCAACATCCTGGGCAATAAGATGGAGTACAACTACAACGCCCACAATGTGTAC
ATCATGACCGACAAGGCCAAGAATGGCATCAAGGTGAACTTCAAGATCCGCCACAACATCGAGGATGGCA
GCGTGCAGCTGGCCGACCACTACCAGCAGAATACCCCCATCGGCGATGGCCCTGTGCTGCTGCCCGATAA
CCACTACCTGTCCACCCAGAGCGCCCTGTCCAAGGACCCCAACGAGAAGCGCGATCACATGATCTACTTC
GGCTTCGTGACCGCCGCCGCCATCACCCACGGCATGGATGAGCTGTACAAGTGACTGGAGTGTGAAAGGT
CTCTGTCTAAGAACTTTAAATAATTTCTACTGTTGTAGATGTCAGTTTCACCTGTTTTACGTAAAAACCC
GCTTCGGCGGGTTTTTACTTTTGGCTCGAGCATTCAAATATGTATCCGCTCACCGCGATCCTTTTTAACC
CATCACATATACCTGCCGTTCACTATTATTTAGTGAAATGAGATATTATGATATTTTCTGAATTGTGATT
AAAAAGGCAACTTTATGCCCATGCAACAGAAACTATAAAAAATACAGAGAATGAAAAGAAACAGATAGAT
TTTTTAGTTCTTTAGGCCCGTAGTCTGCAAATCCTTTTATGATTTTCTATCAAACAAAAGAGGAAAATAG
ACCAGTTGCAATCCAAACGAGAGTCTAATAGAATGAGGTCGAAAAGTAAATCGCGCGGGTTTGTTACTGA
TAAAGCAGGCAAGACCTAAAATGTGTAAAGGGCAAAGTGTATACTTTGGCGTCACCCCTTACATATTTTA
GGTCTTTTTTTATTGTGCGTAACTAACTTGCCATCTTCAAACAGGAGGGCTGGAAGAAGCAGACCGCTAA
CACAGTACATAAAAAAGGAGACATGAACGATGAACATCAAAAAGTTTGTAAAACAAGCAACAGTATTAAC
CTTTACTACCGCACTGCTGGCAGGAGGCGCAACTCAAGCGTTTGCGAAAGAAACGAACCAAAAGCCATAT
AAGGAAACATACGGCATTTCCCATATTACACGCCATGATATGCTGCAAATCCCTGAACAGCAAAAAAATG
AAAAATATCAAGTTCCTGAGTTCGATTCGTCCACAATTAAAAATATCTCTTCTGCAAAAGGCCTGGACGT
TTGGGACAGCTGGCCATTACAAAACGCTGACGGCACTGTCGCAAACTATCACGGCTACCACATCGTCTTT
GCATTAGCCGGAGATCCTAAAAATGCGGATGACACATCGATTTACATGTTCTATCAAAAAGTCGGCGAAA
CTTCTATTGACAGCTGGAAAAACGCTGGCCGCGTCTTTAAAGACAGCGACAAATTCGATGCAAATGATTC
TATCCTAAAAGACCAAACACAAGAATGGTCAGGTTCAGCCACATTTACATCTGACGGAAAAATCCGTTTA
TTCTACACTGATTTCTCCGGTAAACATTACGGCAAACAAACACTGACAACTGCACAAGTTAACGTATCAG
CATCAGACAGCTCTTTGAACATCAACGGTGTAGAGGATTATAAATCAATCTTTGACGGTGACGGAAAAAC
GTATCAAAATGTACAGCAGTTCATCGATGAAGGCAACTACAGCTCAGGCGACAACCATACGCTGAGAGAT
CCTCACTACGTAGAAGATAAAGGCCACAAATACTTAGTATTTGAAGCAAACACTGGAACTGAAGATGGCT
ACCAAGGCGAAGAATCTTTATTTAACAAAGCATACTATGGCAAAAGCACATCATTCTTCCGTCAAGAAAG
TCAAAAACTTCTGCAAAGCGATAAAAAACGCACGGCTGAGTTAGCAAACGGCGCTCTCGGTATGATTGAG
CTAAACGATGATTACACACTGAAAAAAGTGATGAAACCGCTGATTGCATCTAACACAGTAACAGATGAAA
TTGAACGCGCGAACGTCTTTAAAATGAACGGCAAATGGTACCTGTTCACTGACTCCCGCGGATCAAAAAT
GACGATTGACGGCATTACGTCTAACGATATTTACATGCTTGGTTATGTTTCTAATTCTTTAACTGGCCCA
TACAAGCCGCTGAACAAAACTGGCCTTGTGTTAAAAATGGATCTTGATCCTAACGATGTAACCTTTACTT
ACTCACACTTCGCTGTACCTCAAGCGAAAGGAAACAATGTCGTGATTACAAGCTATATGACAAACAGAGG
ATTCTACGCAGACAAACAATCAACGTTTGCGCCAAGCTTCCTGCTGAACATCAAAGGCAAGAAAACATCT
GTTGTCAAAGACAGCATCCTTGAACAAGGACAATTAACAGTTAACAAATAAAAACGCAAAAGAAAATGCC
GATATTGACTACCGGAAGCAGTGTGACCGTGTGCTTCTCAAATGCCTGATTCAGGCTGTCTATGTGTGAC
TGTTGAGCTGTAACAAGTTGTCTCAGGTGTTCAATTTCATGTTCTAGTTGCTTTGTTTTACTGGTTTCAC
CTGTTCTATTAGGTGTTACATGCTGTTCATCTGTTACATTGTCGATCTGTTCATGGTGAACAGCTTTAAA
TGCACCAAAAACTCGTAAAAGCTCTGATGTATCTATCTTTTTTACACCGTTTTCATCTGTGCATATGATA
AGCGGCTATTTAACGACCCTGCCCTGAACCGACGACCGGGTCGAATTTGCTTTCGAATTTCTGCCATTCA
TCCGCTTATTATCACTTATTCAGGCGTAGCAACCAGGCGTTTAAGGGCACCAATAACTGCCTTAAAAAAA
TTAGAAGAACTCGTCAAGAAGGCGATAGAAGGCGATGCGCTGCGAATCGGGAGCGGCGATACCGTAAAGC
ACGAGGAAGCGGTCAGCCCATTCGCCGCCAAGCTCTTCAGCAATATCACGGGTAGCCAACGCTATGTCCT
GATAGCGGTCCGCCACACCCAGCCGGCCACAGTCGATGAATCCAGAAAAGCGGCCATTTTCCACCATGAT
ATTCGGCAAGCAGGCATCGCCATGGGTCACGACGAGATCCTCGCCGTCGGGCATGCGCGCCTTGAGCCTG
GCGAACAGTTCGGCTGGCGCGAGCCCCTGATGCTCTTCGTCCAGATCATCCTGATCGACAAGACCGGCTT
CCATCCGAGTACGTGCTCGCTCGATGCGATGTTTCGCTTGGTGGTCGAATGGGCAGGTAGCCGGATCAAG
CGTATGCAGCCGCCGCATTGCATCAGCCATGATGGATACTTTCTCGGCAGGAGCAAGGTGAGATGACAGG
AGATCCTGCCCCGGCACTTCGCCCAATAGCAGCCAGTCCCTTCCCGCTTCAGTGACAACGTCGAGCACAG
CTGCGCAAGGAACGCCCGTCGTGGCCAGCCACGATAGCCGCGCTGCCTCGTCCTGCAGTTCATTCAGGGC
ACCGGACAGGTCGGTCTTGACAAAAAGAACCGGGCGCCCCTGCGCTGACAGCCGGAACACGGCGGCATCA
GAGCAGCCGATTGTCTGTTGTGCCCAGTCATAGCCGAATAGCCTCTCCACCCAAGCGGCCGGAGAACCTG
CGTGCAATCCATCTTGTTCAATCATTTTAGCTTCCTTAGCTCCTGAAAATCTCGATAACTCAAAAAATAC
GCCCGGTAGTGATCTTATTTCATTATGGTGAAAGTTGGAACCTCTTACGTGCCGATCAACGTCTCATTTT
CGCCAAAAGTTGGCCCAGGGCTTCCCGGTATCAACAGGGACACCAGGATTTATTTATTCTGCGAAGTGAT
CTTCCGTCACAGGTATTTATTCGGCGCAAAGTGCGTCGGGTGATGCTGCCAACTTACTGATTTAGTGTAT
GATGGTGTTTTTGAGGTGCTTCAGTGGCTTCTGTTTCTATCAGCTGTCCCTCCTGTTCAGCTACTGACGG
GGTGGTGCGTAACGGCAAAAGCACCGCCGGACATCAGCGCTAGCGGAGTGTATACTGGCTTACTATGTTG
GCACTGATGAGGGTGTCAGTGAAGTGCTTCATGTGGCAGGAGAAAAAAGGCTGCACCGGTGCGTCAGCAG
AATATGTGATACAGGATATATTCCGCTTCCTCGCTCACTGACTCGCTACGCTCGGTCGTTCGACTGCGGC
GAGCGGAAATGGCTTACGAACGGGGCGGAGATTTCCTGGAAGATGCCAGGAAGATACTTAACAGGGAAGT
GAGAGGGCCGCGGCAAAGCCGTTTTTCCATAGGCTCCGCCCCCCTGACAAGCATCACGAAATCTGACGCT
CAAATCAGTGGTGGCGAAACCCGACAGGACTATAAAGATACCAGGCGTTTCCCCCTGGCGGCTCCCTCGT
GCGCTCTCCTGTTCCTGCCTTTCGGTTTACCGGTGTCATTCCGCTGTTATGGCCGCGTTTGTCTCATTCC
ACGCCTGACACTCAGTTCCGGGTAGGCAGTTCGCTCCAAGCTGGACTGTATGCACGAACCCCCCGTTCAG
TCCGACCGCTGCGCCTTATCCGGTAACTATCGTCTTGAGTCCAACCCGGAAAGACATGCAAAAGCACCAC
TGGCAGCAGCCACTGGTAATTGATTTAGAGGAGTTAGTCTTGAAGTCATGCGCCGGTTAAGGCTAAACTG
AAAGGACAAGTTTTGGTGACTGCGCTCCTCCAAGCCAGTTACCTCGGTTCAAAGAGTTGGTAGCTCAGAG
AACCTTCGAAAAACCGCCCTGCAAGGCGGTTTTTTCGTTTTCAGAGCAAGAGATTACGCGCAGACCAAAA
CGATCTCAAGAAGATCATCTTATTAATCAGATAAAATATTTCTAGATTTCAGTGCAATTTATCTCTTCAA
ATGTAGCACCTGAAGTCAGCCCCATACGATATAAGTTGTAATTCTCATGT
